Addgene plasmid #80961: pCRISPaint-myc-PuroR
Purpose: CRISPaint gene tagging
Depositing lab: Veit Hornung. Depositing organization: Universitaetsklinikum Bonn. Publication: CRISPaint allows modular base-specific gene tagging using a ligase-4-dependent mechanism. Schmid-Burgk JL, Honing K, Ebert TS, Hornung V. Nat Commun. 2016 Jul 28;7:12338. doi: 10.1038/ncomms12338. PubMed 27465542.
Backbone
  Vector backbone: pCRISPaint
  Backbone manufacturer: Veit Hornung group
  Vector type: gene tagging
Growth in bacteria
  Bacterial resistance: Ampicillin, 100 μg/mL
  Growth temperature: 30°C
  Growth strain: DH10B
  Copy number: High Copy
Gene/Insert
  Gene/Insert name: myc tag
  Species: Synthetic
  Promoter: none
  Cloning method: Restriction Enzyme; 5′ cloning site unknown (unknown if destroyed); 3′ cloning site unknown (unknown if destroyed)
  Sequencing primers: 5′ CGATAGTACTAACATACGCTCTCCA; 3′ CACTGCATTCTAGTTGTGGTTTGTC
Terms and licenses: Academic/Nonprofit Terms; Industry Terms: Not Available to Industry
How to cite: pCRISPaint-myc-PuroR was a gift from Veit Hornung (Addgene plasmid # 80961 ; http://n2t.net/addgene:80961 ; RRID:Addgene_80961)
