[The description below was written by a language model from this plasmid's Addgene catalogue record and pLannotate feature annotations shown in this document.]
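Description:
pCRISPaint-myc-PuroR is a small (about 3.2 kb) universal donor plasmid from the CRISPaint gene-tagging system, built on the pCRISPaint backbone and intended for delivery into cultured cells after propagation in E. coli. It replicates through a high-copy ColE1/pUC-type origin and is selected with ampicillin via the β-lactamase gene (AmpR), for which only a fragment of the native bla promoter is annotated.

The payload is a promoterless tagging cassette: the record gives the insert as a synthetic myc epitope tag with no promoter, and the feature table shows a puromycin N-acetyltransferase (pac) coding sequence, which confers puromycin resistance, with an SV40 polyadenylation signal next to it (annotated on the opposite strand). The myc tag itself is too short to have been annotated, and the table does not show how tag and resistance gene are linked. A synthetic poly(A) signal and an RNA polymerase II transcriptional pause site from the human α2-globin gene lie upstream of the cassette. Elements of this kind typically block read-through transcription from the backbone, so expression of the cassette should depend on capture by an active host gene. Short hits to SV40 large T antigen and to a tetracycline resistance gene are fragments, most likely sequence remnants rather than functional parts.

According to the associated publication title, CRISPaint achieves modular, base-specific gene tagging through a ligase-4-dependent mechanism, meaning homology-independent end joining of the donor into a nuclease-cut genomic site. This plasmid would therefore supply a myc tag for fusion to an endogenous protein, with puromycin selection enriching for productive integrations. The nuclease and guide components are not encoded here.
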