Features (pLannotate 1.2.2; 9 found; start..end, strand, type, name):
      1..49      +  polyA_signal   poly(A) signal: synthetic polyadenylation signal
     63..154     +  misc_feature   pause site: RNA polymerase II transcriptional pause signal from the human α2 globin gene
    311..907     +  CDS            pac: PUAC_STRAD - Protein predicted: Swiss-Prot protein existence level 4. Detoxification of puromycin. From Streptomyces alboniger.
    934..1055    -  polyA_signal   SV40 poly(A) signal: SV40 polyadenylation signal
   1078..1146    -  CDS            large T antigen (fragment): large T antigen from SV40 (simian virus 40)
   1162..1294    +  CDS            TcR (fragment): tetracycline efflux protein; tet; confers resistance to tetracycline
   1474..2062    -  rep_origin     ori: high-copy-number ColE1/pMB1/pBR322/pUC origin of replication
   2262..3122    -  CDS            AmpR: β-lactamase confers resistance to ampicillin, carbenicillin, and related antibiotics
   3123..3164    -  promoter       AmpR promoter (fragment): bla
>Addgene plasmid #80961 | pCRISPaint-myc-PuroR | depositor full sequence | sequence record 153093 | Full Sequence
AATAAAATATCTTTATTTTCATTACATCTGTGTGTTGGTTTTTTGTGTGAATCGATAGTACTAACATACG
CTCTCCATCAAAACAAAACGAAACAAAACAAACTAGCAAAATAGGCTGTCCCCAGTGCAAGTGCAGGTGC
CAGAACATTTCTCTTAATGATAGCTAGCGGGCCAGTACCCAAAAAGCGGGGGGTCTGGTGGCAGTGGAGG
GGGATCCGAGCAGAAGCTGATCAGCGAGGAGGACCTGTCCGGAGGAGAGGGCAGAGGAAGTCTGCTAACA
TGCGGTGACGTCGAGGAGAATCCTGGCCCAATGACTGAATACAAGCCTACTGTCAGGTTGGCTACAAGAG
ACGACGTTCCTAGAGCCGTGAGAACTCTGGCTGCAGCCTTCGCCGACTACCCCGCCACGAGACACACCGT
TGACCCAGATCGGCATATTGAGAGAGTGACTGAACTGCAGGAGCTGTTTCTTACAAGAGTTGGCCTCGAC
ATAGGCAAGGTGTGGGTGGCGGACGACGGCGCCGCCGTGGCCGTCTGGACCACTCCCGAATCAGTTGAGG
CTGGCGCCGTATTCGCTGAGATCGGCCCGAGAATGGCTGAGCTCAGCGGGAGTAGGCTCGCGGCACAGCA
GCAAATGGAGGGACTGCTGGCACCACACAGGCCCAAAGAACCCGCCTGGTTCCTGGCAACCGTCGGTGTA
TCTCCCGATCATCAGGGGAAAGGTCTGGGCTCTGCCGTAGTGCTCCCTGGCGTGGAGGCAGCTGAGAGAG
CAGGAGTACCTGCCTTCTTGGAGACCTCCGCTCCAAGGAATCTTCCCTTCTATGAACGGTTGGGCTTCAC
CGTGACAGCCGACGTGGAAGTCCCCGAAGGCCCCCGCACTTGGTGCATGACGAGGAAGCCTGGAGCGTGA
GGGCCCGCTTCGAGCAGACATGATAAGATACATTGATGAGTTTGGACAAACCACAACTAGAATGCAGTGA
AAAAAATGCTTTATTTGTGAAATTTGTGATGCTATTGCTTTATTTGTAACCATTATAAGCTGCAATAAAC
AAGTTAACAACAACAATTGCATTCATTTTATGTTTCAGGTTCAGGGGGAGGTGTGGGAGGTTTTTTAAAG
CAAGTAAAACCTCTACAAATGTGGTAAAATCGATAAAGATCCGTCGACCGATGCCCTTGAGAGCCTTCAA
CCCAGTCAGCTCCTTCCGGTGGGCGCGGGGCATGACTATCGTCGCCGCACTTATGACTGTCTTCTTTATC
ATGCAACTCGTAGGACAGGTGCCGGCAGCGCTCTTCCGCTTCCTCGCTCACTGACTCGCTGCGCTCGGTC
GTTCGGCTGCGGCGAGCGGTATCAGCTCACTCAAAGGCGGTAATACGGTTATCCACAGAATCAGGGGATA
ACGCAGGAAAGAACATGTGAGCAAAAGGCCAGCAAAAGGCCAGGAACCGTAAAAAGGCCGCGTTGCTGGC
GTTTTTCCATAGGCTCCGCCCCCCTGACGAGCATCACAAAAATCGACGCTCAAGTCAGAGGTGGCGAAAC
CCGACAGGACTATAAAGATACCAGGCGTTTCCCCCTGGAAGCTCCCTCGTGCGCTCTCCTGTTCCGACCC
TGCCGCTTACCGGATACCTGTCCGCCTTTCTCCCTTCGGGAAGCGTGGCGCTTTCTCATAGCTCACGCTG
TAGGTATCTCAGTTCGGTGTAGGTCGTTCGCTCCAAGCTGGGCTGTGTGCACGAACCCCCCGTTCAGCCC
GACCGCTGCGCCTTATCCGGTAACTATCGTCTTGAGTCCAACCCGGTAAGACACGACTTATCGCCACTGG
CAGCAGCCACTGGTAACAGGATTAGCAGAGCGAGGTATGTAGGCGGTGCTACAGAGTTCTTGAAGTGGTG
GCCTAACTACGGCTACACTAGAAGAACAGTATTTGGTATCTGCGCTCTGCTGAAGCCAGTTACCTTCGGA
AAAAGAGTTGGTAGCTCTTGATCCGGCAAACAAACCACCGCTGGTAGCGGTGGTTTTTTTGTTTGCAAGC
AGCAGATTACGCGCAGAAAAAAAGGATCTCAAGAAGATCCTTTGATCTTTTCTACGGGGTCTGACGCTCA
GTGGAACGAAAACTCACGTTAAGGGATTTTGGTCATGAGATTATCAAAAAGGATCTTCACCTAGATCCTT
TTAAATTAAAAATGAAGTTTTAAATCAATCTAAAGTATATATGAGTAAACTTGGTCTGACAGCGGCCGCA
AATGCTAAACCACTGCAGTGGTTACCAGTGCTTGATCAGTGAGGCACCGATCTCAGCGATCTGCCTATTT
CGTTCGTCCATAGTGGCCTGACTCCCCGTCGTGTAGATCACTACGATTCGTGAGGGCTTACCATCAGGCC
CCAGCGCAGCAATGATGCCGCGAGAGCCGCGTTCACCGGCCCCCGATTTGTCAGCAATGAACCAGCCAGC
AGGGAGGGCCGAGCGAAGAAGTGGTCCTGCTACTTTGTCCGCCTCCATCCAGTCTATGAGCTGCTGTCGT
GATGCTAGAGTAAGAAGTTCGCCAGTGAGTAGTTTCCGAAGAGTTGTGGCCATTGCTACTGGCATCGTGG
TATCACGCTCGTCGTTCGGTATGGCTTCGTTCAACTCTGGTTCCCAGCGGTCAAGCCGGGTCACATGATC
ACCCATATTATGAAGAAATGCAGTCAGCTCCTTAGGGCCTCCGATCGTTGTCAGAAGTAAGTTGGCCGCG
GTGTTGTCGCTCATGGTAATGGCAGCACTACACAATTCTCTTACCGTCATGCCATCCGTAAGATGCTTTT
CCGTGACCGGCGAGTACTCAACCAAGTCGTTTTGTGAGTAGTGTATACGGCGACCAAGCTGCTCTTGCCC
GGCGTCTATACGGGACAACACCGCGCCACATAGCAGTACTTTGAAAGTGCTCATCATCGGGAATCGTTCT
TCGGGGCGGAAAGACTCAAGGATCTTGCCGCTATTGAGATCCAGTTCGATATAGCCCACTCTTGCACCCA
GTTGATCTTCAGCATCTTTTACTTTCACCAGCGTTTCGGGGTGTGCAAAAACAGGCAAGCAAAATGCCGC
AAAGAAGGGAATGAGTGCGACACGAAAATGTTGGATGCTCATACTCGTCCTTTTTCAATATTATTGAAGC
ATTTATCAGGGTTACTAGTACGTCTCTCAAGGATAAGTAAGTAATATTAAGGTACGGGAGGTATTGGACA
GGCCGC
