>Addgene plasmid #80961 | pCRISPaint-myc-PuroR | addgene partial sequence | sequence record 158337 | RVprimer3 5'-CTAGCAAAATAGGCTGTCCC-3'
ATTTCTCTTAATGATAGCTAGCGGGCCAGTACCCAAAAAGCGGGGGGTCTGGTGGCAGTGGAGGGGGATC
CGAGCAGAAGCTGATCAGCGAGGAGGACCTGTCCGGAGGAGAGGGCAGAGGAAGTCTGCTAACATGCGGT
GACGTCGAGGAGAATCCTGGCCCAATGACTGAATACAAGCCTACTGTCAGGTTGGCTACAAGAGACGACG
TTCCTAGAGCCGTGAGAACTCTGGCTGCAGCCTTCGCCGACTACCCCGCCACGAGACACACCGTTGACCC
AGATCGGCATATTGAGAGAGTGACTGAACTGCAGGAGCTGTTTCTTACAAGAGTTGGCCTCGACATAGGC
AAGGTGTGGGTGGCGGACGACGGCGCCGCCGTGGCCGTCTGGACCACTCCCGAATCAGTTGAGGCTGGCG
CCGTATTCGCTGAGATCGGCCCGAGAATGGCTGAGCTCAGCGGGAGTAGGCTCGCGGCACAGCAGCAAAT
GGAGGGACTGCTGGCACCACACAGGCCCAAAGAACCCGCCTGGTTCCTGGCAACCGTCGGTGTATCTCCC
GATCATCAGGGGAAAGGTCTGGGCTCTGCCGTAGTGCTCCCTGGCGTGGAGGCAGCTGAGAGAGCAGGAG
TACCTGCCTTCTTGGAGACCTCCGCTCCAAGGAATCTTCCCTTCTATGAACGGTTGGGCTTCACCGTGAC
AGCCGACGTGGAAGTCCCCGAAGGCCCCCGCACTTGGTGCATGACGAGGAAGCCTGGAGCGTGAGGGCCC
GCTTCGAGCAGACATGATAAGATACATTGATGAGTTTGGACAAACCACAACTAGAATGCAG
