>Addgene plasmid #80961 | pCRISPaint-myc-PuroR | addgene partial sequence | sequence record 158338 | EBV-rev 5'-GTGGTTTGTCCAAACTCATC-3'
AGCGGGCCCTCACGCTCCAGGCTTCCTCGTCATGCACCAAGTGCGGGGGCCTTCGGGGACTTCCACGTCG
GCTGTCACGGTGAAGCCCAACCGTTCATAGAAGGGAAGATTCCTTGGAGCGGAGGTCTCCAAGAAGGCAG
GTACTCCTGCTCTCTCAGCTGCCTCCACGCCAGGGAGCACTACGGCAGAGCCCAGACCTTTCCCCTGATG
ATCGGGAGATACACCGACGGTTGCCAGGAACCAGGCGGGTTCTTTGGGCCTGTGTGGTGCCAGCAGTCCC
TCCATTTGCTGCTGTGCCGCGAGCCTACTCCCGCTGAGCTCAGCCATTCTCGGGCCGATCTCAGCGAATA
CGGCGCCAGCCTCAACTGATTCGGGAGTGGTCCAGACGGCCACGGCGGCGCCGTCGTCCGCCACCCACAC
CTTGCCTATGTCGAGGCCAACTCTTGTAAGAAACAGCTCCTGCAGTTCAGTCACTCTCTCAATATGCCGA
TCTGGGTCAACGGTGTGTCTCGTGGCGGGGTAGTCGGCGAAGGCTGCAGCCAGAGTTCTCACGGCTCTAG
GAACGTCGTCTCTTGTAGCCAACCTGACAGTAGGCTTGTATTCAGTCATTGGGCCAGGATTCTCCTCGAC
GTCACCGCATGTTAGCAGACTTCCTCTGCCCTCTCCTCCGGACAGGTCCTCCTCGCTGATCAGCTTCTGC
TCGGATCCCCCTCCACTGCCACCAGACCCCCCGCTTTTTGGGTACTGGCCCGCTAGCTATCATTAAGAGA
AATGTTCTGGCACCTGCACTTGCACTGGGGACAGCCTATTTTGCTAGTTTGTTTTGTTTCGTTTTGTTTT
GATGGAGAGCGTATGTTAGTACTATCGATTCACACAAAAAACCAACACACAGATGTAATGAAAATAAAGA
TATTTTTATTGCGGCCTGTCCAATACCTCCCGTACCTAAAATTACTTACTTATCCTTGAGAGACGTACTA
GTAACCCTGATAAATGCTTCAATAATATTGAAAAAA
